LOCUS       Exported 7386 bp ds-DNA circular SYN 13-MAY-2021
DEFINITION  Yeast Expression plasmid for SARS-CoV-2 nsp4.
ACCESSION   .
VERSION     .
KEYWORDS    pGBW-m4046160
SOURCE      synthetic DNA construct
  ORGANISM  synthetic DNA construct
REFERENCE   1 (bases 1 to 7386)
  TITLE     SARS-CoV-2 protein Yeast expression constructs, tagged, for protein
            expression and/or purification
REFERENCE   2 (bases 1 to 7386)
  AUTHORS   .
  TITLE     Direct Submission
  JOURNAL   Exported May 13, 2021 from SnapGene Server 1.1.58
            http://www.snapgene.com
FEATURES             Location/Qualifiers
     source          1..7386
                     /organism="synthetic DNA construct"
                     /mol_type="other DNA"
     promoter        25..466
                     /gene="S. cerevisiae GAL1"
                     /label=GAL1 promoter
                     /note="inducible promoter, regulated by Gal4"
     protein_bind    25..142
                     /label=UAS
                     /bound_moiety="Gal4"
                     /note="upstream activating sequence mediating
                     Gal4-dependent induction"
     primer_bind     437..460
                     /label=GAL1
                     /note="S. cerevisiae GAL1 promoter, forward primer"
     CDS             1981..1998
                     /codon_start=1
                     /product="thrombin recognition and cleavage site"
                     /label=thrombin site
                     /translation="LVPRGS"
     primer_bind     complement(3141..3159)
                     /label=CYC1
                     /note="CYC1 transcription termination signal, reverse
                     primer"
     CDS             3510..4313
                     /codon_start=1
                     /gene="S. cerevisiae URA3"
                     /product="orotidine-5'-phosphate decarboxylase, required
                     for uracil biosynthesis"
                     /label=URA3
                     /note="yeast auxotrophic marker, counterselectable with
                     5-fluoroorotic acid (5-FOA)"
                     /translation="MSKATYKERAATHPSPVAAKLFNIMHEKQTNLCASLDVRTTKELL
                     ELVEALGPKICLLKTHVDILTDFSMEGTVKPLKALSAKYNFLLFEDRKFADIGNTVKLQ
                     YSAGVYRIAEWADITNAHGVVGPGIVSGLKQAAEEVTKEPRGLLMLAELSCKGSLSTGE
                     YTKGTVDIAKSDKDFVIGFIAQRDMGGRDEGYDWLIMTPGVGLDDKGDALGQQYRTVDD
                     VVSTGSDIIIVGRGLFAKGRDAKVEGERYRKAGWEAYLRRCGQQN"
     rep_origin      4396..5378
                     /label=2u ori
                     /note="yeast 2u plasmid origin of replication"
     terminator      5456..5485
                     /label=T3Te terminator
                     /note="phage T3 early transcription terminator"
     rep_origin      5507..6094
                     /direction=RIGHT
                     /label=ori
                     /note="high-copy-number ColE1/pMB1/pBR322/pUC origin of
                     replication"
     terminator      6106..6133
                     /label=T7Te terminator
                     /note="phage T7 early transcription terminator"
     CDS             complement(6157..6348)
                     /codon_start=1
                     /gene="rop"
                     /product="Rop protein, which maintains plasmids at low copy
                     number"
                     /label=rop
                     /translation="MTKQEKTALNMARFIRSQTLTLLEKLNELDADEQADICESLHDHA
                     DELYRSCLARFGDDGENL"
     CDS             complement(6349..7209)
                     /codon_start=1
                     /gene="bla"
                     /product="beta-lactamase"
                     /label=AmpR
                     /note="confers resistance to ampicillin, carbenicillin, and
                     related antibiotics"
                     /translation="MSIQHFRVALIPFFAAFCLPVFAHPETLVKVKDAEDQLGARVGYI
                     ELDLNSGKILESLRPEERFPMMSTFKVLLCGAVLSRIDAGQEQLGRRIHYSQNDLVEYS
                     PVTEKHLTDGMTVRELCSAAITMSDNTAANLLLATIGGPKELTAFLHNMGDHVTRLDRW
                     EPELNEAIPNDERDTTMPVAMATTLRKLLTGELLTLASRQQLIDWMEADKVAGSLLRSA
                     LPAGWFIADKSGAGERGSRGIIAALGPDGKPSRIVVIYTTGSQATMDERNRQIAEIGAS
                     LIKHW"
     primer_bind     6972..6991
                     /label=Amp-R
                     /note="Ampicillin resistance gene, reverse primer"
     promoter        complement(7210..7312)
                     /label=cat promoter
                     /note="promoter of the E. coli cat gene encoding
                     chloramphenicol acetyltransferase"
     terminator      7313..7344
                     /label=tonB terminator
                     /note="bidirectional E. coli tonB-P14 transcription
                     terminator"
ORIGIN
        1 gcggccgctt gctatattga agtacggatt agaagccgcc gagcgggcga cagccctccg
       61 acggaagact ctcctccgtg cgtcctcgtc ttcaccggtc gcgttcctga aacgcagatg
      121 tgcctcgcgc cgcactgctc cgaacaataa agattctaca atactagctt ttatggttat
      181 gaagaggaaa aattggcagt aacctggccc cacaaacctt caaattaacg aatcaaatta
      241 acaaccatag gatgataatg cgattagttt tttagcctta tttctggggt aattaatcag
      301 cgaagcgatg atttttgatc tattaacaga tatataaatg gaaaagctgc ataaccactt
      361 taactaatac tttcaacatt ttcagtttgt attacttctt attcaaatgt cataaaagta
      421 tcaacaaaaa attgttaata tacctctata ctttaacgtc aaggagaaaa aactataatg
      481 aagattgtca acaattggct taaacagttg ataaaggtta ctttagtatt tttgttcgtt
      541 gcagccatct tctatctaat tacacctgtc cacgtgatga gtaagcatac cgacttttcc
      601 tcagagatca ttggttacaa agctatcgat ggcggagtta ctagagatat tgcttcgacg
      661 gacacctgtt tcgctaacaa gcacgcggac tttgatactt ggttctctca aaggggtggt
      721 tcctacacaa acgacaaggc ctgccccttg attgcagctg ttatcactag agaagttggt
      781 ttcgtcgtgc caggtttacc agggactata ctgcgtacca ccaatggtga ttttttgcat
      841 ttcttaccaa gagtcttctc tgctgttggc aatatttgtt atacccctag caaattgatc
      901 gaatacactg attttgccac ctctgcttgt gtattggctg ctgaatgcac tattttcaag
      961 gatgcaagtg gtaagccagt tccatactgt tatgacacaa acgtcctcga aggttctgtt
     1021 gcttacgaat ccttgcgacc ggacactaga tatgtgttaa tggatggatc aatcattcaa
     1081 tttccaaaca cataccttga aggttctgtt cgggttgtca ccaccttcga ctccgagtac
     1141 tgtcgccacg gtacttgtga aagatcagaa gccggtgtct gtgtttctac cagcggtaga
     1201 tgggtgttga ataacgatta ttaccgttct cttccaggtg tcttctgcgg tgtcgatgct
     1261 gttaatctat tgactaacat gtttacccct ttgatccaac caataggtgc gctggacatt
     1321 tccgcatcta ttgtcgccgg tggaatcgtt gctatcgttg ttacttgttt ggcttactac
     1381 ttcatgagat ttagaagagc ctttggggag tattcgcatg tcgtggcttt caacactcta
     1441 ttatttttga tgtcgttcac tgttttgtgt cttacaccag tatactcttt cttgcctggt
     1501 gtatactccg ttatctattt atacctgaca ttctacctga ctaacgatgt cagctttttg
     1561 gcacacattc aatggatggt aatgttcacc ccattggttc ccttctggat aacgatcgct
     1621 tacatcattt gcataagtac taaacatttc tattggtttt tctcaaatta tctaaagaga
     1681 agagttgtct ttaatggtgt cagcttttct accttcgaag aagctgcctt gtgtaccttt
     1741 ttgctcaaca aagaaatgta cttgaagttg agatctgacg ttttactccc gctaacccaa
     1801 tataacagat atttagcttt atacaacaag tacaaatact tctcgggtgc catggatact
     1861 acttcatacc gtgaagcggc ttgttgtcac cttgctaagg ctttgaatga tttctctaat
     1921 tccggttccg acgtcttgta tcaaccacct cagacgtcta ttacctccgc tgttttgcaa
     1981 ctcgtgccga gaggttctaa aatcgaggaa ggtaagctag tcatttggat aaatggagat
     2041 aagggttaca acggtttggc agaagtaggc aagaaatttg aaaaggacac aggtatcaag
     2101 gtgacggttg aacatccaga caagttagaa gaaaaattcc ctcaagttgc tgctactggt
     2161 gatggtcccg acattatttt ctgggcccac gatcgttttg gtggatatgc tcagtcaggt
     2221 ttgctggctg agatcacccc agacaaggcc ttccaagata aattgtaccc attcacttgg
     2281 gatgctgtca gatacaacgg taagcttata gcatatccaa ttgctgttga agccttatcg
     2341 ttgatctaca ataaggactt gttacctaac ccaccaaaga catgggaaga aattccagct
     2401 ttggataaag agctaaaggc caagggaaaa agcgctttga tgtttaactt acaagaacct
     2461 tatttcacct ggccattaat cgctgctgac ggtggttacg catttaaata cgaaaacggt
     2521 aagtatgaca ttaaggatgt cggcgttgat aatgctggtg caaaggctgg tttgaccttc
     2581 ttggttgatt taataaagaa taaacacatg aacgctgaca ctgactactc tatcgccgaa
     2641 gccgctttca acaagggtga aactgctatg accataaatg gtccatgggc ctggagtaac
     2701 attgatactt ctaaagtaaa ctatggtgtc actgttttgc ctacattcaa aggccaacca
     2761 tccaagccct ttgtcggtgt tctatccgct ggcatcaatg ctgcttctcc aaacaaggag
     2821 ctagctaaag aatttttgga aaattacttg ttaactgacg aaggtttgga ggccgttaac
     2881 aaggacaagc cattgggtgc tgtcgctttg aaatcttacg aagaagaatt ggctaaggat
     2941 cccagaattg ccgctaccat ggagaacgcc caaaagggtg aaattatgcc aaacatccca
     3001 caaatgtcag ccttctggta cgcagttagg actgccgtga ttaatgctgc ttccggtaga
     3061 caaaccgtcg acgaagcatt aaaagatgct caaacgtaaa caggcccctt ttcctttgtc
     3121 gatatcatgt aattagttat gtcacgctta cattcacgcc ctcctcccac atccgctcta
     3181 accgaaaagg aaggagttag acaacctgaa gtctaggtcc ctatttattt tttttaatag
     3241 ttatgttagt attaagaacg ttatttatat ttcaaatttt tctttttttt ctgtacaaag
     3301 cggccgccga accactagtg cactgcagta cacggtttcc ttgaaatttt tttgattcgg
     3361 taatctccga acagaaggaa gaacgaagga aggagcacag acttagattg gtatatatac
     3421 gcatatgtag tgttgaagaa acatgaaatt gcccagtatt cttaacccaa ctgcacagaa
     3481 caaaaacgtg caggaaacga agataaatca tgtcgaaagc tacatataag gaacgtgctg
     3541 ctactcatcc tagtcctgtt gctgccaagc tatttaatat catgcacgaa aagcaaacaa
     3601 acttgtgtgc ttcattggat gttcgtacca ccaaggaatt actggagtta gttgaagcat
     3661 taggtcccaa aatttgttta ctaaaaacac atgtggatat cttgactgat ttttccatgg
     3721 agggcacagt taagccgcta aaggcattat ccgccaagta caatttttta ctcttcgagg
     3781 acagaaaatt tgctgacatt ggtaatacag tcaaattgca gtactctgcg ggtgtataca
     3841 gaatagcaga atgggcagac attacgaatg cacacggtgt ggtgggccca ggtattgtta
     3901 gcggtttgaa gcaggcggca gaagaagtaa caaaggaacc tagaggcctt ttgatgttag
     3961 cagaattgtc atgcaagggc tccctatcta ctggagaata tactaagggt actgttgaca
     4021 ttgcgaagag cgacaaagat tttgttatcg gctttattgc tcaaagagac atgggtggaa
     4081 gagatgaagg ttacgattgg ttgattatga cacccggtgt gggtttagat gacaagggag
     4141 atgcattggg tcaacagtat agaaccgtgg atgatgtggt ttctacagga tctgacatta
     4201 ttattgttgg aagaggacta tttgcaaagg gaagggatgc taaggtagag ggtgaacgtt
     4261 acagaaaagc aggctgggaa gcatatttga gaagatgcgg ccagcaaaac taaaaaactg
     4321 tattataagt aaatgcatgt atactaaact cacaaattag agcttcaatt taattatatc
     4381 agttattacc cgagtaacga agcatctgtg cttcattttg tagaacaaaa atgcaacgcg
     4441 agagcgctaa tttttcaaac aaagaatctg agctgcattt ttacagaaca gaaatgcaac
     4501 gcgaaagcgc tattttacca acgaagaatc tgtgcttcat ttttgtaaaa caaaaatgca
     4561 acgcgagagc gctaattttt caaacaaaga atctgagctg catttttaca gaacagaaat
     4621 gcaacgcgag agcgctattt taccaacaaa gaatctatac ttcttttttg ttctacaaaa
     4681 atgcatcccg agagcgctat ttttctaaca aagcatctta gattactttt tttctccttt
     4741 gtgcgctcta taatgcagtc tcttgataac tttttgcact gtaggtccgt taaggttaga
     4801 agaaggctac tttggtgtct attttctctt ccataaaaaa agcctgactc cacttcccgc
     4861 gtttactgat tactagcgaa gctgcgggtg cattttttca agataaaggc atccccgatt
     4921 atattctata ccgatgtgga ttgcgcatac tttgtgaaca gaaagtgata gcgttgatga
     4981 ttcttcattg gtcagaaaat tatgaacggt ttcttctatt ttgtctctat atactacgta
     5041 taggaaatgt ttacattttc gtattgtttt cgattcactc tatgaatagt tcttactaca
     5101 atttttttgt ctaaagagta atactagaga taaacataaa aaatgtagag gtcgagttta
     5161 gatgcaagtt caaggagcga aaggtggatg ggtaggttat atagggatat agcacagaga
     5221 tatatagcaa agagatactt ttgagcaatg tttgtggaag cggtattcgc aatattttag
     5281 tagctcgtta cagtccggtg cgtttttggt tttttgaaag tgcgtcatca gagcgctttt
     5341 ggttttcaaa agcgctctga agttcctata ctttctagct agagaatagg aacttcccga
     5401 gcggccgcgt gttacaagct tgactccagc gtaactggac tgcaatcaac tcactggctc
     5461 accttcacgg gtgggccttt cttcggtaga aaatcaaagg atcttcttga gatccttttt
     5521 ttctgcgcgt aatctgctgc ttgcaaacaa aaaaaccacc gctaccagcg gtggtttgtt
     5581 tgccggatca agagctacca actctttttc cgaggtaact ggcttcagca gagcgcagat
     5641 accaaatact gttcttctag tgtagccgta gttaggccac cacttcaaga actctgtagc
     5701 accgcctaca tacctcgctc tgctaatcct gttaccagtg gctgctgcca gtggcgataa
     5761 gtcgtgtctt accgggttgg actcaagacg atagttaccg gataaggcgc agcggtcggg
     5821 ctgaacgggg ggttcgtgca cacagcccag cttggagcga acgacctaca ccgaactgag
     5881 atacctacag cgtgagctat gagaaagcgc cacgcttccc gaagggagaa aggcggacag
     5941 gtatccggta agcggcaggg tcggaacagg agagcgcacg agggagcttc caggggtaaa
     6001 cgcctggtat ctttatagtc ctgtcgggtt tcgccacctc tgacttgagc atcgattttt
     6061 gtgatgctcg tcaggggggc ggagcctatg gaaaaacgcc agcaacgcag aaaggcccac
     6121 ccgaaggtga gccaggtgat tacatttggg ccctcatcag aggttttcac cgtcatcacc
     6181 gaaacgcgcg aggcagctgc ggtaaagctc atcagcgtgg tcgtgaagcg attcacagat
     6241 gtctgcctgt tcatccgcgt ccagctcgtt gagtttctcc agaagcgtta atgtctggct
     6301 tctgataaag cgggccatgt taagggcggt tttttcctgt ttggtcactt accaatgctt
     6361 aatcagtgag gcacctatct cagcgatctg tctatttcgt tcatccatag ttgcctgact
     6421 ccccgtcgtg tagataacta cgatgcggga gggcttacca tctggcccca gtgctgcaat
     6481 gataccgcga gacccacgct caccggctcc agatttatca gcaataaacc agccagccgg
     6541 gagggccgag cgcagaagtg atcctgcaac tttatccgcc tccatccagt ctattaattg
     6601 ttgccgggaa gctagagtaa gtagttcgcc agttaatagt ttgcgcaacg ttgttgccat
     6661 tgctacaggc atcgtggtgt cacgctcgtc gtttggtatg gcttcattca gctccggttc
     6721 ccaacgatca aggcgagtta catgatcccc catgttgtgc aaaaaagcgg ttagctcctt
     6781 cggtcctccg atcgttgcca gaagtaagtt ggccgcagtg ttatcactca tggttatggc
     6841 agcactgcat aattctctta ctgtcatgcc atccgtgaga tgcttttctg tgactggtga
     6901 gtactcaacc aagtcattct gagaatagtg tatgcggcga ccgagttgct cttgcccggc
     6961 gtcaatacgg gataataccg cgccacatag cagaacttta aaagtgctca tcattggaaa
     7021 acgttcttcg gggcgtaaac tctcaaggat cttaccgctg ttgagatcca gttcgatgta
     7081 acccactcgt gcacccaact gatcttcagc atcttttact ttcaccagcg tttctgggtg
     7141 agcaaaaaca ggaaggcaaa atgccgcaaa aaagggaata agggcgacac ggaaatgttg
     7201 aatactcatt ttagcttcct tagctcctga aaatctcgat aactcaaaaa atacgcccgg
     7261 tagtgatctt atttcattat ggtgaaagtt ggaacctctt acgtgccgat caagtcaaaa
     7321 gcctccggtc ggaggctttt gactttctgc tatggaggtc aggtatgatt taaatggtca
     7381 gttaga
//
