[The description below was written by a language model from this plasmid's Addgene catalogue record and the feature table of its GenBank file.]
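Description:
pGBW-m4046160 is an E. coli–yeast shuttle plasmid for galactose-inducible expression of SARS-CoV-2 nsp4 in Saccharomyces cerevisiae. The 7,386 bp circular construct is built on an AmpR/2µ/URA3 backbone. In bacteria it replicates from a high-copy ColE1/pUC-type origin and is selected with ampicillin through a beta-lactamase gene that the annotation places under a cat promoter. A rop coding sequence is annotated next to AmpR, although the catalogue lists the plasmid as high copy. Short phage T3 and T7 early terminators and a tonB terminator flank these bacterial modules, presumably to insulate them from read-through transcription. In yeast, the 2µ origin supports multicopy episomal maintenance. URA3 complements uracil auxotrophy and can be counterselected with 5-fluoroorotic acid.

The payload is a synthetic nsp4 coding sequence of about 1.5 kb. It corresponds to the nsp4 portion of the viral ORF1ab polyprotein and was recoded for S. cerevisiae codon usage. It sits downstream of the GAL1 promoter, whose Gal4-binding upstream activating sequence confers induction by galactose. The nsp4 ORF itself is not annotated in the feature table, but the gap between the promoter and the thrombin site matches its expected position. The catalogue describes a C-terminal maltose-binding protein tag, supplied by the backbone and separated from nsp4 by the thrombin cleavage site. MBP is also unannotated and would fall between the thrombin site and a CYC1 terminator primer site, which suggests CYC1-based transcription termination. MBP permits affinity capture and can aid solubility, and thrombin cleavage removes it afterwards. The plasmid belongs to a set of tagged SARS-CoV-2 constructs for protein expression and purification in yeast. The depositor notes that sequencing quality control may not cover the entire plasmid.
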