Addgene plasmid #148978: pGBW-m4046160
Purpose: Yeast Expression plasmid for SARS-CoV-2 nsp4
Depositing lab: Ginkgo Bioworks & Benjie Chen. Depositing organization: Ginkgo Bioworks.
Backbone
  Vector backbone: AmpR; 2u URA3
  Backbone size w/o insert (bp): 4078
  Vector type: Yeast Expression
  Selectable markers: URA3
Growth in bacteria
  Bacterial resistance: Ampicillin, 100 μg/mL
  Growth temperature: 37°C
  Growth strain: DH5alpha
  Copy number: High Copy
Gene/Insert
  Gene/Insert name: SARS-CoV-2 nsp4
  Species: S. cerevisiae (budding yeast); Severe acute respiratory syndrome coronavirus 2
  Insert size (bp): 1499
  Mutation: Saccharomyces cerevisiae recode 1
  Entrez Gene: ORF1ab (a.k.a. GU280_gp01)
  Promoter: pGAL1
  Tag / fusion protein: Cleavable thrombin;MBP (C terminal on backbone)
  Cloning method: Unknown
Resource information
  A portion of this plasmid was derived from a plasmid made by: GinkgoBioworks
Depositor comments: NCBI Reference Sequence: YP_009725300.1. Created by gene synthesis with Not1 site. NGS used for QC was performed by Ginkgo and may not fully cover the entire plasmid.
How to cite: pGBW-m4046160 was a gift from Ginkgo Bioworks & Benjie Chen (Addgene plasmid # 148978 ; http://n2t.net/addgene:148978 ; RRID:Addgene_148978)
