>Addgene plasmid #148978 | pGBW-m4046160 | addgene partial sequence | sequence record 297237 | Ginkgo NGS Result
GCGGCCGCTTGCTATATTGAAGTACGGATTAGAAGCCGCCGAGCGGGCGACAGCCCTCCGACGGAAGACT
CTCCTCCGTGCGTCCTCGTCTTCACCGGTCGCGTTCCTGAAACGCAGATGTGCCTCGCGCCGCACTGCTC
CGAACAATAAAGATTCTACAATACTAGCTTTTATGGTTATGAAGAGGAAAAATTGGCAGTAACCTGGCCC
CACAAACCTTCAAATTAACGAATCAAATTAACAACCATAGGATGATAATGCGATTAGTTTTTTAGCCTTA
TTTCTGGGGTAATTAATCAGCGAAGCGATGATTTTTGATCTATTAACAGATATATAAATGGAAAAGCTGC
ATAACCACTTTAACTAATACTTTCAACATTTTCAGTTTGTATTACTTCTTATTCAAATGTCATAAAAGTA
TCAACAAAAAATTGTTAATATACCTCTATACTTTAACGTCAAGGAGAAAAAACTATAATGAAGATTGTCA
ACAATTGGCTTAAACAGTTGATAAAGGTTACTTTAGTATTTTTGTTCGTTGCAGCCATCTTCTATCTAAT
TACACCTGTCCACGTGATGAGTAAGCATACCGACTTTTCCTCAGAGATCATTGGTTACAAAGCTATCGAT
GGCGGAGTTACTAGAGATATTGCTTCGACGGACACCTGTTTCGCTAACAAGCACGCGGACTTTGATACTT
GGTTCTCTCAAAGGGGTGGTTCCTACACAAACGACAAGGCCTGCCCCTTGATTGCAGCTGTTATCACTAG
AGAAGTTGGTTTCGTCGTGCCAGGTTTACCAGGGACTATACTGCGTACCACCAATGGTGATTTTTTGCAT
TTCTTACCAAGAGTCTTCTCTGCTGTTGGCAATATTTGTTATACCCCTAGCAAATTGATCGAATACACTG
ATTTTGCCACCTCTGCTTGTGTATTGGCTGCTGAATGCACTATTTTCAAGGATGCAAGTGGTAAGCCAGT
TCCATACTGTTATGACACAAACGTCCTCGAAGGTTCTGTTGCTTACGAATCCTTGCGACCGGACACTAGA
TATGTGTTAATGGATGGATCAATCATTCAATTTCCAAACACATACCTTGAAGGTTCTGTTCGGGTTGTCA
CCACCTTCGACTCCGAGTACTGTCGCCACGGTACTTGTGAAAGATCAGAAGCCGGTGTCTGTGTTTCTAC
CAGCGGTAGATGGGTGTTGAATAACGATTATTACCGTTCTCTTCCAGGTGTCTTCTGCGGTGTCGATGCT
GTTAATCTATTGACTAACATGTTTACCCCTTTGATCCAACCAATAGGTGCGCTGGACATTTCCGCATCTA
TTGTCGCCGGTGGAATCGTTGCTATCGTTGTTACTTGTTTGGCTTACTACTTCATGAGATTTAGAAGAGC
CTTTGGGGAGTATTCGCATGTCGTGGCTTTCAACACTCTATTATTTTTGATGTCGTTCACTGTTTTGTGT
CTTACACCAGTATACTCTTTCTTGCCTGGTGTATACTCCGTTATCTATTTATACCTGACATTCTACCTGA
CTAACGATGTCAGCTTTTTGGCACACATTCAATGGATGGTAATGTTCACCCCATTGGTTCCCTTCTGGAT
AACGATCGCTTACATCATTTGCATAAGTACTAAACATTTCTATTGGTTTTTCTCAAATTATCTAAAGAGA
AGAGTTGTCTTTAATGGTGTCAGCTTTTCTACCTTCGAAGAAGCTGCCTTGTGTACCTTTTTGCTCAACA
AAGAAATGTACTTGAAGTTGAGATCTGACGTTTTACTCCCGCTAACCCAATATAACAGATATTTAGCTTT
ATACAACAAGTACAAATACTTCTCGGGTGCCATGGATACTACTTCATACCGTGAAGCGGCTTGTTGTCAC
CTTGCTAAGGCTTTGAATGATTTCTCTAATTCCGGTTCCGACGTCTTGTATCAACCACCTCAGACGTCTA
TTACCTCCGCTGTTTTGCAACTCGTGCCGAGAGGTTCTAAAATCGAGGAAGGTAAGCTAGTCATTTGGAT
AAATGGAGATAAGGGTTACAACGGTTTGGCAGAAGTAGGCAAGAAATTTGAAAAGGACACAGGTATCAAG
GTGACGGTTGAACATCCAGACAAGTTAGAAGAAAAATTCCCTCAAGTTGCTGCTACTGGTGATGGTCCCG
ACATTATTTTCTGGGCCCACGATCGTTTTGGTGGATATGCTCAGTCAGGTTTGCTGGCTGAGATCACCCC
AGACAAGGCCTTCCAAGATAAATTGTACCCATTCACTTGGGATGCTGTCAGATACAACGGTAAGCTTATA
GCATATCCAATTGCTGTTGAAGCCTTATCGTTGATCTACAATAAGGACTTGTTACCTAACCCACCAAAGA
CATGGGAAGAAATTCCAGCTTTGGATAAAGAGCTAAAGGCCAAGGGAAAAAGCGCTTTGATGTTTAACTT
ACAAGAACCTTATTTCACCTGGCCATTAATCGCTGCTGACGGTGGTTACGCATTTAAATACGAAAACGGT
AAGTATGACATTAAGGATGTCGGCGTTGATAATGCTGGTGCAAAGGCTGGTTTGACCTTCTTGGTTGATT
TAATAAAGAATAAACACATGAACGCTGACACTGACTACTCTATCGCCGAAGCCGCTTTCAACAAGGGTGA
AACTGCTATGACCATAAATGGTCCATGGGCCTGGAGTAACATTGATACTTCTAAAGTAAACTATGGTGTC
ACTGTTTTGCCTACATTCAAAGGCCAACCATCCAAGCCCTTTGTCGGTGTTCTATCCGCTGGCATCAATG
CTGCTTCTCCAAACAAGGAGCTAGCTAAAGAATTTTTGGAAAATTACTTGTTAACTGACGAAGGTTTGGA
GGCCGTTAACAAGGACAAGCCATTGGGTGCTGTCGCTTTGAAATCTTACGAAGAAGAATTGGCTAAGGAT
CCCAGAATTGCCGCTACCATGGAGAACGCCCAAAAGGGTGAAATTATGCCAAACATCCCACAAATGTCAG
CCTTCTGGTACGCAGTTAGGACTGCCGTGATTAATGCTGCTTCCGGTAGACAAACCGTCGACGAAGCATT
AAAAGATGCTCAAACGTAAACAGGCCCCTTTTCCTTTGTCGATATCATGTAATTAGTTATGTCACGCTTA
CATTCACGCCCTCCTCCCACATCCGCTCTAACCGAAAAGGAAGGAGTTAGACAACCTGAAGTCTAGGTCC
CTATTTATTTTTTTTAATAGTTATGTTAGTATTAAGAACGTTATTTATATTTCAAATTTTTCTTTTTTTT
CTGTACAAAGCGGCCGCCGAACCACTAGTGCACTGCAGTACACGGTTTCCTTGAAATTTTTTTGATTCGG
TAATCTCCGAACAGAAGGAAGAACGAAGGAAGGAGCACAGACTTAGATTGGTATATATACGCATATGTAG
TGTTGAAGAAACATGAAATTGCCCAGTATTCTTAACCCAACTGCACAGAACAAAAACGTGCAGGAAACGA
AGATAAATCATGTCGAAAGCTACATATAAGGAACGTGCTGCTACTCATCCTAGTCCTGTTGCTGCCAAGC
TATTTAATATCATGCACGAAAAGCAAACAAACTTGTGTGCTTCATTGGATGTTCGTACCACCAAGGAATT
ACTGGAGTTAGTTGAAGCATTAGGTCCCAAAATTTGTTTACTAAAAACACATGTGGATATCTTGACTGAT
TTTTCCATGGAGGGCACAGTTAAGCCGCTAAAGGCATTATCCGCCAAGTACAATTTTTTACTCTTCGAGG
ACAGAAAATTTGCTGACATTGGTAATACAGTCAAATTGCAGTACTCTGCGGGTGTATACAGAATAGCAGA
ATGGGCAGACATTACGAATGCACACGGTGTGGTGGGCCCAGGTATTGTTAGCGGTTTGAAGCAGGCGGCA
GAAGAAGTAACAAAGGAACCTAGAGGCCTTTTGATGTTAGCAGAATTGTCATGCAAGGGCTCCCTATCTA
CTGGAGAATATACTAAGGGTACTGTTGACATTGCGAAGAGCGACAAAGATTTTGTTATCGGCTTTATTGC
TCAAAGAGACATGGGTGGAAGAGATGAAGGTTACGATTGGTTGATTATGACACCCGGTGTGGGTTTAGAT
GACAAGGGAGATGCATTGGGTCAACAGTATAGAACCGTGGATGATGTGGTTTCTACAGGATCTGACATTA
TTATTGTTGGAAGAGGACTATTTGCAAAGGGAAGGGATGCTAAGGTAGAGGGTGAACGTTACAGAAAAGC
AGGCTGGGAAGCATATTTGAGAAGATGCGGCCAGCAAAACTAAAAAACTGTATTATAAGTAAATGCATGT
ATACTAAACTCACAAATTAGAGCTTCAATTTAATTATATCAGTTATTACCCGAGTAACGAAGCATCTGTG
CTTCATTTTGTAGAACAAAAATGCAACGCGAGAGCGCTAATTTTTCAAACAAAGAATCTGAGCTGCATTT
TTACAGAACAGAAATGCAACGCGAAAGCGCTATTTTACCAACGAAGAATCTGTGCTTCATTTTTGTAAAA
CAAAAATGCAACGCGAGAGCGCTAATTTTTCAAACAAAGAATCTGAGCTGCATTTTTACAGAACAGAAAT
GCAACGCGAGAGCGCTATTTTACCAACAAAGAATCTATACTTCTTTTTTGTTAACAAAGCATCTTAGATT
ACTTTTTTTCTCCTTTGTGCGCTCTATAATGCAGTCTCTTGATAACTTTTTGCACTGTAGGTCCGTTAAG
GTTAGAAGAAGGCTACTTTGGTGTCTATTTTCTCTTCCATAAAAAAAGCCTGACTCCACTTCCCGCGTTT
ACTGATTACTAGCGAAGCTGCGGGTGCATTTTTTCAAGATAAAGGCATCCCCGATTATATTCTATACCGA
TGTGGATTGCGCATACTTTGTGAACAGAAAGTGATAGCGTTGATGATTCTTCATTGGTCAGAAAATTATG
AACGGTTTCTTCTATTTTGTCTCTATATACTACGTATAGGAAATGTTTACATTTTCGTATTGTTTTCGAT
TCACTCTATGAATAGTTCTTACTACAATTTTTTTGTCTAAAGAGTAATACTAGAGATAAACATAAAAAAT
GTAGAGGTCGAGTTTAGATGCAAGTTCAAGGAGCGAAAGGTGGATGGGTAGGTTATATAGGGATATAGCA
CAGAGATATATAGCAAAGAGATACTTTTGAGCAATGTTTGTGGAAGCGGTATTCGCAATATTTTAGTAGC
TCGTTACAGTCCGGTGCGTTTTTGGTTTTTTGAAAGTGCGTCATCAGAGCGCTTTTGGTTTTCAAAAGCG
CTCTGAAGTTCCTATACTTTCTAGCTAGAGAATAGGAACTTCCCGAGCGGCCGCGTGTTACAAGCTTGAC
TCCAGCGTAACTGGACTGCAATCAACTCACTGGCTCACCTTCACGGGTGGGCCTTTCTTCGGTAGAAAAT
CAAAGGATCTTCTTGAGATCCTTTTTTTCTGCGCGTAATCTGCTGCTTGCAAACAAAAAAACCACCGCTA
CCAGCGGTGGTTTGTTTGCCGGATCAAGAGCTACCAACTCTTTTTCCGAGGTAACTGGCTTCAGCAGAGC
GCAGATACCAAATACTGTTCTTCTAGTGTAGCCGTAGTTAGGCCACCACTTCAAGAACTCTGTAGCACCG
CCTACATACCTCGCTCTGCTAATCCTGTTACCAGTGGCTGCTGCCAGTGGCGATAAGTCGTGTCTTACCG
GGTTGGACTCAAGACGATAGTTACCGGATAAGGCGCAGCGGTCGGGCTGAACGGGGGGTTCGTGCACACA
GCCCAGCTTGGAGCGAACGACCTACACCGAACTGAGATACCTACAGCGTGAGCTATGAGAAAGCGCCACG
CTTCCCGAAGGGAGAAAGGCGGACAGGTATCCGGTAAGCGGCAGGGTCGGAACAGGAGAGCGCACGAGGG
AGCTTCCAGGGGTAAACGCCTGGTATCTTTATAGTCCTGTCGGGTTTCGCCACCTCTGACTTGAGCATCG
ATTTTTGTGATGCTCGTCAGGGGGGCGGAGCCTATGGAAAAACGCCAGCAACGCAGAAAGGCCCACCCGA
AGGTGAGCCAGGTGATTACATTTGGGCCCTCATCAGAGGTTTTCACCGTCATCACCGAAACGCGCGAGGC
AGCTGCGGTAAAGCTCATCAGCGTGGTCGTGAAGCGATTCACAGATGTCTGCCTGTTCATCCGCGTCCAG
CTCGTTGAGTTTCTCCAGAAGCGTTAATGTCTGGCTTCTGATAAAGCGGGCCATGTTAAGGGCGGTTTTT
TCCTGTTTGGTCACTTACCAATGCTTAATCAGTGAGGCACCTATCTCAGCGATCTGTCTATTTCGTTCAT
CCATAGTTGCCTGACTCCCCGTCGTGTAGATAACTACGATGCGGGAGGGCTTACCATCTGGCCCCAGTGC
TGCAATGATACCGCGAGACCCACGCTCACCGGCTCCAGATTTATCAGCAATAAACCAGCCAGCCGGGAGG
GCCGAGCGCAGAAGTGATCCTGCAACTTTATCCGCCTCCATCCAGTCTATTAATTGTTGCCGGGAAGCTA
GAGTAAGTAGTTCGCCAGTTAATAGTTTGCGCAACGTTGTTGCCATTGCTACAGGCATCGTGGTGTCACG
CTCGTCGTTTGGTATGGCTTCATTCAGCTCCGGTTCCCAACGATCAAGGCGAGTTACATGATCCCCCATG
TTGTGCAAAAAAGCGGTTAGCTCCTTCGGTCCTCCGATCGTTGCCAGAAGTAAGTTGGCCGCAGTGTTAT
CACTCATGGTTATGGCAGCACTGCATAATTCTCTTACTGTCATGCCATCCGTGAGATGCTTTTCTGTGAC
TGGTGAGTACTCAACCAAGTCATTCTGAGAATAGTGTATGCGGCGACCGAGTTGCTCTTGCCCGGCGTCA
ATACGGGATAATACCGCGCCACATAGCAGAACTTTAAAAGTGCTCATCATTGGAAAACGTTCTTCGGGGC
GTAAACTCTCAAGGATCTTACCGCTGTTGAGATCCAGTTCGATGTAACCCACTCGTGCACCCAACTGATC
TTCAGCATCTTTTACTTTCACCAGCGTTTCTGGGTGAGCAAAAACAGGAAGGCAAAATGCCGCAAAAAAG
GGAATAAGGGCGACACGGAAATGTTGAATACTCATTTTAGCTTCCTTAGCTCCTGAAAATCTCGATAACT
CAAAAAATACGCCCGGTAGTGATCTTATTTCATTATGGTGAAAGTTGGAACCTCTTACGTGCCGATCAAG
TCAAAAGCCTCCGGTCGGAGGCTTTTGACTTTCTGCTATGGAGGTCAGGTATGATTTAAATGGTCAGTTA
GA
